>Addgene plasmid #82232 | pDONR223_RELB_WT | addgene full sequence | sequence record 164945 | Addgene NGS result
GGCAGTTCCCTACTCTCGCGTTAACGCTAGCATGGATGTTTTCCCAGTCACGACGTTGTAAAACGACGGC
CAGTCTTAAGCTCGGGCCCCAAATAATGATTTTATTTTGACTGATAGTGACCTGTTCGTTGCAACAAATT
GATGAGCAATGCTTTTTTATAATGCCAACTTTGTACAAAAAAGTTGGCATGCTTCGGTCTGGGCCAGCCT
CTGGGCCGTCCGTCCCCACTGGCCGGGCCATGCCGAGTCGCCGCGTCGCCAGACCGCCGGCTGCGCCGGA
GCTGGGGGCCTTAGGGTCCCCCGACCTCTCCTCACTCTCGCTCGCCGTTTCCAGGAGCACAGATGAATTG
GAGATCATCGACGAGTACATCAAGGAGAACGGCTTCGGCCTGGACGGGGGACAGCCGGGCCCGGGCGAGG
GGCTGCCACGCCTGGTGTCTCGCGGGGCTGCGTCCCTGAGCACGGTCACCCTGGGCCCTGTGGCGCCCCC
AGCCACGCCGCCGCCTTGGGGCTGCCCCCTGGGCCGACTAGTGTCCCCAGCGCCGGGCCCGGGCCCGCAG
CCGCACCTGGTCATCACGGAGCAGCCCAAGCAGCGCGGCATGCGCTTCCGCTACGAGTGCGAGGGCCGCT
CGGCCGGCAGCATCCTTGGGGAGAGCAGCACCGAGGCCAGCAAGACGCTGCCCGCCATCGAGCTCCGGGA
TTGTGGAGGGCTGCGGGAGGTGGAGGTGACTGCCTGCCTGGTGTGGAAGGACTGGCCTCACCGAGTCCAC
CCCCACAGCCTCGTGGGGAAAGACTGCACCGACGGCATCTGCAGGGTGCGGCTCCGGCCTCACGTCAGCC
CCCGGCACAGTTTTAACAACCTGGGCATCCAGTGTGTGAGGAAGAAGGAGATTGAGGCTGCCATTGAGCG
GAAGATTCAACTGGGCATTGACCCCTACAACGCTGGGTCCCTGAAGAACCATCAGGAAGTAGACATGAAT
GTGGTGAGGATCTGCTTCCAGGCCTCATATCGGGACCAGCAGGGACAGATGCGCCGGATGGATCCTGTGC
TTTCCGAGCCCGTCTATGACAAGAAATCCACAAACACATCAGAGCTGCGGATTTGCCGAATTAACAAGGA
AAGCGGGCCGTGCACCGGTGGCGAGGAGCTCTACTTGCTCTGCGACAAGGTGCAGAAAGAGGACATATCA
GTGGTGTTCAGCAGGGCCTCCTGGGAAGGTCGGGCTGACTTCTCCCAGGCCGACGTGCACCGCCAGATTG
CCATTGTGTTCAAGACGCCGCCCTACGAGGACCTGGAGATTGTCGAGCCCGTGACAGTCAACGTCTTCCT
GCAGCGGCTCACCGATGGGGTCTGCAGCGAGCCATTGCCTTTCACGTACCTGCCTCGCGACCATGACAGC
TACGGCGTGGACAAGAAGCGGAAACGGGGGATGCCCGACGTCCTTGGGGAGCTGAACAGCTCTGACCCCC
ATGGCATCGAGAGCAAACGGCGGAAGAAAAAGCCGGCCATCCTGGACCACTTCCTGCCCAACCACGGCTC
AGGCCCGTTCCTCCCGCCGTCAGCCCTGCTGCCAGACCCTGACTTCTTCTCTGGCACCGTGTCCCTGCCC
GGCCTGGAGCCCCCTGGCGGGCCTGACCTCCTGGACGATGGCTTTGCCTACGACCCTACGGCCCCCACAC
TCTTCACCATGCTGGACCTGCTGCCCCCGGCACCGCCACACGCTAGCGCTGTTGTGTGCAGCGGAGGTGC
CGGGGCCGTGGTTGGGGAGACCCCCGGCCCTGAACCACTGACACTGGACTCGTACCAGGCCCCGGGCCCC
GGGGATGGAGGCACCGCCAGCCTTGTGGGCAGCAACATGTTCCCCAATCATTACCGCGAGGCGGCCTTTG
GGGGCGGCCTCCTATCCCCGGGGCCTGAAGCCACGTACCCAACTTTCTTGTACAAAGTTGGCATTATAAG
AAAGCATTGCTTATCAATTTGTTGCAACGAACAGGTCACTATCAGTCAAAATAAAATCATTATTTGCCAT
CCAGCTGATATCCCCTATAGTGAGTCGTATTACATGGTCATAGCTGTTTCCTGGCAGCTCTGGCCCGTGT
CTCAAAATCTCTGATGTTACATTGCACAAGATAAAAATATATCATCATGCCTCCTCTAGACCAGCCAGGA
CAGAAATGCCTCGACTTCGCTGCTACCCAAGGTTGCCGGGTGACGCACACCGTGGAAACGGATGAAGGCA
CGAACCCAGTGGACATAAGCCTGTTCGGTTCGTAAGCTGTAATGCAAGTAGCGTATGCGCTCACGCAACT
GGTCCAGAACCTTGACCGAACGCAGCGGTGGTAACGGCGCAGTGGCGGTTTTCATGGCTTGTTATGACTG
TTTTTTTGGGGTACAGTCTATGCCTCGGGCATCCAAGCAGCAAGCGCGTTACGCCGTGGGTCGATGTTTG
ATGTTATGGAGCAGCAACGATGTTACGCAGCAGGGCAGTCGCCCTAAAACAAAGTTAAACATTATGAGGG
AAGCGGTGATCGCCGAAGTATCGACTCAACTATCAGAGGTAGTTGGCGTCATCGAGCGCCATCTCGAACC
GACGTTGCTGGCCGTACATTTGTACGGCTCCGCAGTGGATGGCGGCCTGAAGCCACACAGTGATATTGAT
TTGCTGGTTACGGTGACCGTAAGGCTTGATGAAACAACGCGGCGAGCTTTGATCAACGACCTTTTGGAAA
CTTCGGCTTCCCCTGGAGAGAGCGAGATTCTCCGCGCTGTAGAAGTCACCATTGTTGTGCACGACGACAT
CATTCCGTGGCGTTATCCAGCTAAGCGCGAACTGCAATTTGGAGAATGGCAGCGCAATGACATTCTTGCA
GGTATCTTCGAGCCAGCCACGATCGACATTGATCTGGCTATCTTGCTGACAAAAGCAAGAGAACATAGCG
TTGCCTTGGTAGGTCCAGCGGCGGAGGAACTCTTTGATCCGGTTCCTGAACAGGATCTATTTGAGGCGCT
AAATGAAACCTTAACGCTATGGAACTCGCCGCCCGACTGGGCTGGCGATGAGCGAAATGTAGTGCTTACG
TTGTCCCGCATTTGGTACAGCGCAGTAACCGGCAAAATCGCGCCGAAGGATGTCGCTGCCGACTGGGCAA
TGGAGCGCCTGCCGGCCCAGTATCAGCCCGTCATACTTGAAGCTAGACAGGCTTATCTTGGACAAGAAGA
AGATCGCTTGGCCTCGCGCGCAGATCAGTTGGAAGAATTTGTCCACTACGTGAAAGGCGAGATCACCAAG
GTAGTCGGCAAATAACCCTCGAGCCACCCATGACCAAAATCCCTTAACGTGAGTTACGCGTCGTTCCACT
GAGCGTCAGACCCCGTAGAAAAGATCAAAGGATCTTCTTGAGATCCTTTTTTTCTGCGCGTAATCTGCTG
CTTGCAAACAAAAAAACCACCGCTACCAGCGGTGGTTTGTTTGCCGGATCAAGAGCTACCAACTCTTTTT
CCGAAGGTAACTGGCTTCAGCAGAGCGCAGATACCAAATACTGTTCTTCTAGTGTAGCCGTAGTTAGGCC
ACCACTTCAAGAACTCTGTAGCACCGCCTACATACCTCGCTCTGCTAATCCTGTTACCAGTGGCTGCTGC
CAGTGGCGATAAGTCGTGTCTTACCGGGTTGGACTCAAGACGATAGTTACCGGATAAGGCGCAGCGGTCG
GGCTGAACGGGGGGTTCGTGCACACAGCCCAGCTTGGAGCGAACGACCTACACCGAACTGAGATACCTAC
AGCGTGAGCTATGAGAAAGCGCCACGCTTCCCGAAGGGAGAAAGGCGGACAGGTATCCGGTAAGCGGCAG
GGTCGGAACAGGAGAGCGCACGAGGGAGCTTCCAGGGGGAAACGCCTGGTATCTTTATAGTCCTGTCGGG
TTTCGCCACCTCTGACTTGAGCGTCGATTTTTGTGATGCTCGTCAGGGGGGCGGAGCCTATGGAAAAACG
CCAGCAACGCGGCCTTTTTACGGTTCCTGGCCTTTTGCTGGCCTTTTGCTCACATGTTCTTTCCTGCGTT
ATCCCCTGATTCTGTGGATAACCGTATTACCGCCTTTGAGTGAGCTGATACCGCTCGCCGCAGCCGAACG
ACCGAGCGCAGCGAGTCAGTGAGCGAGGAAGCGGAAGAGCGCCCAATACGCAAACCGCCTCTCCCCGCGC
GTTGGCCGATTCATTAATGCAGCTGGCACGACAGGTTTCCCGACTGGAAAGCGGGCAGTGAGCGCAACGC
AATTAATACGCGTACCGCTAGCCAGGAAGAGTTTGTAGAAACGCAAAAAGGCCATCCGTCAGGATGGCCT
TCTGCTTAGTTTGATGCCTGGCAGTTTATGGCGGGCGTCCTGCCCGCCACCCTCCGGGCCGTTGCTTCAC
AACGTTCAAATCCGCTCCCGGCGGATTTGTCCTACTCAGGAGAGCGTTCACCGACAAACAACAGATAAAA
CGAAAGGCCCAGTCTTCCGACTGAGCCTTTCGTTTTATTTGATGCCT
Features (pLannotate 1.2.2; 12 found; start..end, strand, type, name):
     38..74      -  CDS            lacZα (fragment): LacZα fragment of β-galactosidase; lacZ fragment
     91..186     +  protein_bind   attL3: mutant version of attL; recombination site for the Gateway® LR reaction LR Clonase™
    189..1925    +  CDS            RELB: RELB_HUMAN - Experimental evidence at protein level: Swiss-Prot protein existence level 1. NF-kappa-B is a pleiotropic transcription factor which is present in almost all cell types and is involved in many biological processed such as inflammation, immunity, differentiation, cell growth, tumorigenesis and apoptosis. NF-kappa-B is a homo- or heterodimeric complex formed by the Rel-like domain-containing proteins RELA/p65, RELB, NFKB1/p105, NFKB1/p50, REL and NFKB2/p52. The dimers bind at kappa-B sites in the DNA of their target genes and the individual dimers have distinct preferences for diffe
   1927..2026    -  protein_bind   attL2: mutant version of attL; recombination site for the Gateway® LR reaction LR Clonase™
   2044..2062    -  promoter       T7 promoter: promoter for bacteriophage T7 RNA polymerase
   2252..2275    +  promoter       Pc promoter (fragment): intI1 (promoter lies within the coding sequence); class 1 integron promoter
   2451..2507    +  CDS            GmR (fragment): gentamycin acetyltransferase; aacC1; confers resistance to gentamycin
   2514..3305    +  CDS            SmR: aminoglycoside adenylyltransferase (Murphy, 1985); aadA; confers resistance to spectinomycin and streptomycin
   3398..3986    +  rep_origin     ori: high-copy-number ColE1/pMB1/pBR322/pUC origin of replication
   4169..4261    +  CDS            lacI (fragment): lac repressor; lacI; The lac repressor binds to the lac operator to inhibit transcription in E. coli. This inhibition can be relieved by adding lactose or isopropyl-β-D-thiogalactopyranoside (IPTG).
   4316..4343    -  terminator     rrnB T2 terminator: transcription terminator T2 from the E. coli rrnB gene
   4475..4518    +  terminator     rrnB T1 terminator: Escherichia coli rrnB; transcription terminator T1 from the E. coli rrnB gene
