[The description below was written by a language model from this plasmid's Addgene catalogue record and pLannotate feature annotations shown in this document.]
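Description:
pDONR223_RELB_WT is a Gateway entry clone built on the Invitrogen pDONR223 backbone and carrying the wild-type human RELB open reading frame (reference transcript NM_006509.3). RELB encodes a Rel-homology-domain subunit of the NF-κB family of dimeric transcription factors, which bind κB sites and regulate genes involved in inflammation, immunity, differentiation, growth and apoptosis. The plasmid is propagated in E. coli from a high-copy ColE1/pUC-type origin and selected with spectinomycin through the aadA (SmR) aminoglycoside adenylyltransferase gene. This gene lies downstream of a fragment of a class 1 integron Pc promoter and a remnant of a gentamicin resistance gene. The sequenced record is 4,527 nt, consistent with the roughly 2.8 kb backbone plus the approximately 1.7 kb coding sequence.

The ORF is flanked by two attL recombination sites, annotated by the automated tool as attL3 upstream and attL2 downstream. These sites allow LR Clonase-mediated transfer of the insert into any compatible Gateway destination vector. The entry clone has no promoter driving RELB, so expression depends on the destination vector. A T7 promoter sits outside the downstream att site in reverse orientation, and rrnB T1 and T2 terminators in the backbone insulate the cassette from read-through transcription. Small lacZα and lacI fragments are backbone remnants.

The insert is in the "open" configuration, with no stop codon immediately after the coding sequence, so it can be fused in frame to C-terminal tags supplied by a destination vector. The clone belongs to the Target Accelerator Plasmid Collection, where it serves as the wild-type reference for functional studies of cancer-associated gene variants.
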