Addgene plasmid #82232: pDONR223_RELB_WT
Purpose: Gateway Donor vector containing RELB , part of the Target Accelerator Plasmid Collection.
Depositing lab: Jesse Boehm & William Hahn & David Root. Depositing organization: Broad Institute. Publication: Systematic Functional Interrogation of Rare Cancer Variants Identifies Oncogenic Alleles. Kim E, Ilic N, Shrestha Y, Zou L, Kamburov A, Zhu C, Yang X, Lubonja R, Tran N, Nguyen C, Lawrence MS, Piccioni F, Bagul M, Doench JG, Chouinard CR, Wu X, Hogstrom L, Natoli T, Tamayo P, Horn H, Corsello SM, Lage K, Root DE, Subramanian A, Golub TR, Getz G, Boehm JS, Hahn WC. Cancer Discov. 2016 Jul;6(7):714-26. doi: 10.1158/2159-8290.CD-16-0160. Epub 2016 May 4. PubMed 27147599.
Backbone
  Vector backbone: pDONR223
  Backbone manufacturer: Invitrogen
  Backbone size w/o insert (bp): 2790
  Vector type: Gateway Entry vector
Growth in bacteria
  Bacterial resistance: Spectinomycin, 50 μg/mL
  Growth temperature: 37°C
  Growth strain: DH5alpha
  Copy number: High Copy
Gene/Insert
  Gene/Insert name: RELB
  Species: H. sapiens (human)
  Mutation: WT
  GenBank ID: NM_006509.3
  Entrez Gene: RELB (a.k.a. I-REL, IMD53, IREL, REL-B)
  Promoter: None
  Cloning method: Gateway Cloning
  Sequencing primers: 5′ M13pUC-fwd; 3′ M13-Rev
Terms and licenses: Academic/Nonprofit Terms; Industry Terms: Not Available to Industry
Depositor comments: Open state: NO stop codon immediately follows insert. Supporting reference: Systematic morphological profiling of human gene and allele function via Cell Painting. Rohban MH, et al. Elife. 2017, Mar 18;6. pii: e24060. PubMed PMID 28315521
How to cite: pDONR223_RELB_WT was a gift from Jesse Boehm & William Hahn & David Root (Addgene plasmid # 82232 ; http://n2t.net/addgene:82232 ; RRID:Addgene_82232)
