>Addgene plasmid #82232 | pDONR223_RELB_WT | depositor partial sequence | sequence record 155603 | Insert sequence
ATGCTTCGGTCTGGGCCAGCCTCTGGGCCGTCCGTCCCCACTGGCCGGGCCATGCCGAGTCGCCGCGTCG
CCAGACCGCCGGCTGCGCCGGAGCTGGGGGCCTTAGGGTCCCCCGACCTCTCCTCACTCTCGCTCGCCGT
TTCCAGGAGCACAGATGAATTGGAGATCATCGACGAGTACATCAAGGAGAACGGCTTCGGCCTGGACGGG
GGACAGCCGGGCCCGGGCGAGGGGCTGCCACGCCTGGTGTCTCGCGGGGCTGCGTCCCTGAGCACGGTCA
CCCTGGGCCCTGTGGCGCCCCCAGCCACGCCGCCGCCTTGGGGCTGCCCCCTGGGCCGACTAGTGTCCCC
AGCGCCGGGCCCGGGCCCGCAGCCGCACCTGGTCATCACGGAGCAGCCCAAGCAGCGCGGCATGCGCTTC
CGCTACGAGTGCGAGGGCCGCTCGGCCGGCAGCATCCTTGGGGAGAGCAGCACCGAGGCCAGCAAGACGC
TGCCCGCCATCGAGCTCCGGGATTGTGGAGGGCTGCGGGAGGTGGAGGTGACTGCCTGCCTGGTGTGGAA
GGACTGGCCTCACCGAGTCCACCCCCACAGCCTCGTGGGGAAAGACTGCACCGACGGCATCTGCAGGGTG
CGGCTCCGGCCTCACGTCAGCCCCCGGCACAGTTTTAACAACCTGGGCATCCAGTGTGTGAGGAAGAAGG
AGATTGAGGCTGCCATTGAGCGGAAGATTCAACTGGGCATTGACCCCTACAACGCTGGGTCCCTGAAGAA
CCATCAGGAAGTAGACATGAATGTGGTGAGGATCTGCTTCCAGGCCTCATATCGGGACCAGCAGGGACAG
ATGCGCCGGATGGATCCTGTGCTTTCCGAGCCCGTCTATGACAAGAAATCCACAAACACATCAGAGCTGC
GGATTTGCCGAATTAACAAGGAAAGCGGGCCGTGCACCGGTGGCGAGGAGCTCTACTTGCTCTGCGACAA
GGTGCAGAAAGAGGACATATCAGTGGTGTTCAGCAGGGCCTCCTGGGAAGGTCGGGCTGACTTCTCCCAG
GCCGACGTGCACCGCCAGATTGCCATTGTGTTCAAGACGCCGCCCTACGAGGACCTGGAGATTGTCGAGC
CCGTGACAGTCAACGTCTTCCTGCAGCGGCTCACCGATGGGGTCTGCAGCGAGCCATTGCCTTTCACGTA
CCTGCCTCGCGACCATGACAGCTACGGCGTGGACAAGAAGCGGAAACGGGGGATGCCCGACGTCCTTGGG
GAGCTGAACAGCTCTGACCCCCATGGCATCGAGAGCAAACGGCGGAAGAAAAAGCCGGCCATCCTGGACC
ACTTCCTGCCCAACCACGGCTCAGGCCCGTTCCTCCCGCCGTCAGCCCTGCTGCCAGACCCTGACTTCTT
CTCTGGCACCGTGTCCCTGCCCGGCCTGGAGCCCCCTGGCGGGCCTGACCTCCTGGACGATGGCTTTGCC
TACGACCCTACGGCCCCCACACTCTTCACCATGCTGGACCTGCTGCCCCCGGCACCGCCACACGCTAGCG
CTGTTGTGTGCAGCGGAGGTGCCGGGGCCGTGGTTGGGGAGACCCCCGGCCCTGAACCACTGACACTGGA
CTCGTACCAGGCCCCGGGCCCCGGGGATGGAGGCACCGCCAGCCTTGTGGGCAGCAACATGTTCCCCAAT
CATTACCGCGAGGCGGCCTTTGGGGGCGGCCTCCTATCCCCGGGGCCTGAAGCCACG
